>Addgene plasmid #163987 | pcDNA3.1 6A NLRP1 UPA-CARD-FLAG Y1445A | addgene full sequence | sequence record 324570 | Addgene NGS Result
GACATTGATTATTGACTAGTTATTAATAGTAATCAATTACGGGGTCATTAGTTCATAGCCCATATATGGA
GTTCCGCGTTACATAACTTACGGTAAATGGCCCGCCTGGCTGACCGCCCAACGACCCCCGCCCATTGACG
TCAATAATGACGTATGTTCCCATAGTAACGCCAATAGGGACTTTCCATTGACGTCAATGGGTGGAGTATT
TACGGTAAACTGCCCACTTGGCAGTACATCAAGTGTATCATATGCCAAGTACGCCCCCTATTGACGTCAA
TGACGGTAAATGGCCCGCCTGGCATTATGCCCAGTACATGACCTTATGGGACTTTCCTACTTGGCAGTAC
ATCTACGTATTAGTCATCGCTATTACCATGGTGATGCGGTTTTGGCAGTACATCAATGGGCGTGGATAGC
GGTTTGACTCACGGGGATTTCCAAGTCTCCACCCCATTGACGTCAATGGGAGTTTGTTTTGGCACCAAAA
TCAACGGGACTTTCCAAAATGTCGTAACAACTCCGCCCCATTGACGCAAATGGGCGGTAGGCGTGTACGG
TGGGAGGTCTATATAAGCAGAGCTCTCTGGCTAACTAGAGAACCCACTGCTTACTGGCTTATCGAAATTA
ATACGACTCACTATAGGGAGACCCAAGCTTGGTACCGAGCTCGGATCCCTACTTCCAATCCAATGCCACC
ATGTCCCCCTTGGGAGTCCTCCTGAAAATGATCCATAATGCCCTGCGCTTCATTCCCGTCACCTCTGTGG
TGTTGCTTTACCACCGCGTCCATCCTGAGGAAGTCACCTTCCACCTCTACCTGATCCCAAGTGACTGCTC
CATTCGGAAGGCCATAGATGATCTAGAAATGAAATTCCAGTTTGTGCGAATCCACAAGCCACCCCCGCTG
ACCCCACTTTATATGGGCTGTCGTTACACTGTGTCTGGGTCTGGTTCAGGGATGCTGGAAATACTCCCCA
AGGAACTGGAGCTCTGCTATCGAAGCCCTGGAGAAGACCAGCTGTTCTCGGAGTTCTACGTTGGCCACTT
GGGATCAGGGATCAGGCTGCAAGTGAAAGACAAGAAAGATGAGACTCTGGTGTGGGAGGCCTTGGTGAAA
CCAGGAGATCTCATGCCTGCAACTACTCTGATCCCTCCAGCCCGCATAGCCGTACCTTCACCTCTGGATG
CCCCGCAGTTGCTGCACTTTGTGGACCAGTATCGAGAGCAGCTGATAGCCCGAGTGACATCGGTGGAGGT
TGTCTTGGACAAACTGCATGGACAGGTGCTGAGCCAGGAGCAGTACGAGAGGGTGCTGGCTGAGAACACG
AGGCCCAGCCAGATGCGGAAGCTGTTCAGCTTGAGCCAGTCCTGGGACCGGAAGTGCAAAGATGGACTCG
CCCAAGCCCTGAAGGAGACCCATCCTCACCTCATTATGGAACTCTGGGAGAAGGGCAGCAAAAAGGGACT
CCTGCCACTCAGCAGCGACCCAGCTTTCTTGTACAAAGTGGTTGATATCGACTACAAGGACGATGACGAC
AAGTAGTAATAACATTGGAAGTGGATAATCTAGAGGGCCCTATTCTATAGTGTCACCTAAATGCTAGAGC
TCGCTGATCAGCCTCGACTGTGCCTTCTAGTTGCCAGCCATCTGTTGTTTGCCCCTCCCCCGTGCCTTCC
TTGACCCTGGAAGGTGCCACTCCCACTGTCCTTTCCTAATAAAATGAGGAAATTGCATCGCATTGTCTGA
GTAGGTGTCATTCTATTCTGGGGGGTGGGGTGGGGCAGGACAGCAAGGGGGAGGATTGGGAAGACAATAG
CAGGCATGCTGGGGATGCGGTGGGCTCTATGGCTTCTGAGGCGGAAAGAACCAGCTGGGGCTCTAGGGGG
TATCCCC
[124 nt withheld, positions 1898-2021]
C
[91 nt withheld, positions 2023-2113]
A
[49 nt withheld, positions 2115-2163]
CCTTTGACGTTGGAGTCCACGTTCTTT
[37 nt withheld, positions 2191-2227]
ACCCTATCTCGGTCTATTCTTTTGATTTATAAGGGATTTTGCCGATTTCGGCCTATTGGTTAAAAAATGA
GCTGATTTAACAAAAATTTAACGCGAATTAATTCTGTGGAATGTGTGTCAGTTAGGGTGTGGAAAGTCCC
CAGGCTCCCCAGCAGGCAGAAGTATGCAAAGCATGCATCTCAATTAGTCAGCAACCAGGTGTGGAAAGTC
CCCAGGCTCCCCAGCAGGCAGAAGTATGCAAAGCATGCATCTCAATTAGTCAGCAACCATAGTCCCGCCC
CTAACTCCGCCCATCCCGCCCCTAACTCCGCCCAGTTCCGCCCATTCTCCGCCCCATGGCTGACTAATTT
TTTTTATTTATGCAGAGGCCGAGGCCGCCTCTGCCTCTGAGCTATTCCAGAAGTAGTGAGGAGGCTTTTT
TGGAGGCCTAGGCTTTTGCAAAAAGCTCCCGGGAGCTTGTATATCCATTTTCGGATCTGATCAAGAGACA
GGATGAGGATCGTTTCGCATGATTGAACAAGATGGATTGCACGCAGGTTCTCCGGCCGCTTGGGTGGAGA
GGCTATTCGGCTATGACTGGGCACAACAGACAATCGGCTGCTCTGATGCCGCCGTGTTCCGGCTGTCAGC
GCAGGGGCGCCCGGTTCTTTTTGTCAAGACCGACCTGTCCGGTGCCCTGAATGAACTGCAGGACGAGGCA
GCGCGGCTATCGTGGCTGGCCACGACGGGCGTTCCTTGCGCAGCTGTGCTCGACGTTGTCACTGAAGCGG
GAAGGGACTGGCTGCTATTGGGCGAAGTGCCGGGGCAGGATCTCCTGTCATCTCACCTTGCTCCTGCCGA
GAAAGTATCCATCATGGCTGATGCAATGCGGCGGCTGCATACGCTTGATCCGGCTACCTGCCCATTCGAC
CACCAAGCGAAACATCGCATCGAGCGAGCACGTACTCGGATGGAAGCCGGTCTTGTCGATCAGGATGATC
TGGACGAAGAGCATCAGGGGCTCGCGCCAGCCGAACTGTTCGCCAGGCTCAAGGCGCGCATGCCCGACGG
CGAGGATCTCGTCGTGACCCATGGCGATGCCTGCTTGCCGAATATCATGGTGGAAAATGGCCGCTTTTCT
GGATTCATCGACTGTGGCCGGCTGGGTGTGGCGGACCGCTATCAGGACATAGCGTTGGCTACCCGTGATA
TTGCTGAAGAGCTTGGCGGCGAATGGGCTGACCGCTTCCTCGTGCTTTACGGTATCGCCGCTCCCGATTC
GCAGCGCATCGCCTTCTATCGCCTTCTTGACGAGTTCTTCTGAGCGGGACTCTGGGGTTCGAAATGACCG
ACCAAGCGACGCCCAACCTGCCATCACGAGATTTCGATTCCACCGCCGCCTTCTATGAAAGGTTGGGCTT
CGGAATCGTTTTCCGGGACGCCGGCTGGATGATCCTCCAGCGCGGGGATCTCATGCTGGAGTTCTTCGCC
CACCCCAACTTGTTTATTGCAGCTTATAATGGTTACAAATAAAGCAATAGCATCACAAATTTCACAAATA
AAGCATTTTTTTCACTGCATTCTAGTTGTGGTTTGTCCAAACTCATCAATGTATCTTATCATGTCTGTAT
ACCGTCGACCTCTAGCTAGAGCTTGGCGTAATCATGGTCATAGCTGTTTCCTGTGTGAAATTGTTATCCG
CTCACAATTCCACACAACATACGAGCCGGAAGCATAAAGTGTAAAGCCTGGGGTGCCTAATGAGTGAGCT
AACTCACATTAATTGCGTTGCGCTCACTGCCCGCTTTCCAGTCGGGAAACCTGTCGTGCCAGCTGCATTA
ATGAATCGGCCAACGCGCGGGGAGAGGCGGTTTGCGTATTGGGCGCTCTTCCGCTTCCTCGCTCACTGAC
TCGCTGCGCTCGGTCGTTCGGCTGCGGCGAGCGGTATCAGCTCACTCAAAGGCGGTAATACGGTTATCCA
CAGAATCAGGGGATAACGCAGGAAAGAACATGTGAGCAAAAGGCCAGCAAAAGGCCAGGAACCGTAAAAA
GGCCGCGTTGCTGGCGTTTTTCCATAGGCTCCGCCCCCCTGACGAGCATCACAAAAATCGACGCTCAAGT
CAGAGGTGGCGAAACCCGACAGGACTATAAAGATACCAGGCGTTTCCCCCTGGAAGCTCCCTCGTGCGCT
CTCCTGTTCCGACCCTGCCGCTTACCGGATACCTGTCCGCCTTTCTCCCTTCGGGAAGCGTGGCGCTTTC
TCATAGCTCACGCTGTAGGTATCTCAGTTCGGTGTAGGTCGTTCGCTCCAAGCTGGGCTGTGTGCACGAA
CCCCCCGTTCAGCCCGACCGCTGCGCCTTATCCGGTAACTATCGTCTTGAGTCCAACCCGGTAAGACACG
ACTTATCGCCACTGGCAGCAGCCACTGGTAACAGGATTAGCAGAGCGAGGTATGTAGGCGGTGCTACAGA
GTTCTTGAAGTGGTGGCCTAACTACGGCTACACTAGAAGAACAGTATTTGGTATCTGCGCTCTGCTGAAG
CCAGTTACCTTCGGAAAAAGAGTTGGTAGCTCTTGATCCGGCAAACAAACCACCGCTGGTAGCGGTGGTT
TTTTTGTTTGCAAGCAGCAGATTACGCGCAGAAAAAAAGGATCTCAAGAAGATCCTTTGATCTTTTCTAC
GGGGTCTGACGCTCAGTGGAACGAAAACTCACGTTAAGGGATTTTGGTCATGAGATTATCAAAAAGGATC
TTCACCTAGATCCTTTTAAATTAAAAATGAAGTTTTAAATCAATCTAAAGTATATATGAGTAAACTTGGT
CTGACAGTTACCAATGCTTAATCAGTGAGGCACCTATCTCAGCGATCTGTCTATTTCGTTCATCCATAGT
TGCCTGACTCCCCGTCGTGTAGATAACTACGATACGGGAGGGCTTACCATCTGGCCCCAGTGCTGCAATG
ATACCGCGAGACCCACGCTCACCGGCTCCAGATTTATCAGCAATAAACCAGCCAGCCGGAAGGGCCGAGC
GCAGAAGTGGTCCTGCAACTTTATCCGCCTCCATCCAGTCTATTAATTGTTGCCGGGAAGCTAGAGTAAG
TAGTTCGCCAGTTAATAGTTTGCGCAACGTTGTTGCCATTGCTACAGGCATCGTGGTGTCACGCTCGTCG
TTTGGTATGGCTTCATTCAGCTCCGGTTCCCAACGATCAAGGCGAGTTACATGATCCCCCATGTTGTGCA
AAAAAGCGGTTAGCTCCTTCGGTCCTCCGATCGTTGTCAGAAGTAAGTTGGCCGCAGTGTTATCACTCAT
GGTTATGGCAGCACTGCATAATTCTCTTACTGTCATGCCATCCGTAAGATGCTTTTCTGTGACTGGTGAG
TACTCAACCAAGTCATTCTGAGAATAGTGTATGCGGCGACCGAGTTGCTCTTGCCCGGCGTCAATACGGG
ATAATACCGCGCCACATAGCAGAACTTTAAAAGTGCTCATCATTGGAAAACGTTCTTCGGGGCGAAAACT
CTCAAGGATCTTACCGCTGTTGAGATCCAGTTCGATGTAACCCACTCGTGCACCCAACTGATCTTCAGCA
TCTTTTACTTTCACCAGCGTTTCTGGGTGAGCAAAAACAGGAAGGCAAAATGCCGCAAAAAAGGGAATAA
GGGCGACACGGAAATGTTGAATACTCATACTCTTCCTTTTTCATTATTATTGAAGCATTTATCAGGGTTA
TTGTCTCATGAGCGGATACATATTTGAATGTATTTAGAAAAATAAACAAATAGGGGTTCCGCGCACATTT
CCCCGAAAAGTGCCACCTGACGTCGACGGATCGGGAGATCTCCCGATCCCCTATGGTGCACTCTCAGTAC
AATCTGCTCTGATGCCGCATAGTTAAGCCAGTATCTGCTCCCTGCTTGTGTGTTGGAGGTCGCTGAGTAG
TGCGCGAGCAAAATTTAAGCTACAACAAGGCAAGGCTTGACCGACAATTGCATGAAGAATCTGCTTAGGG
TTAGGCGTTTTGCGCTGCTTCGCGATGTACGGGCCAGATATACGCGTT
Features (pLannotate 1.2.2; 22 found; start..end, strand, type, name):
      1..380     +  enhancer       CMV enhancer: human cytomegalovirus immediate early enhancer
    381..584     +  promoter       CMV promoter: human cytomegalovirus (CMV) immediate early promoter
    580..613     +  LTR            5' LTR (truncated) (fragment): truncated 5' long terminal repeat (LTR) from HIV-1
    629..647     +  promoter       T7 promoter: promoter for bacteriophage T7 RNA polymerase
    692..1486    +  CDS            NLRP1 (fragment): NLRP1_HUMAN - Also known as CARD7, DEFCAP From Homo sapiens (Human).
   1488..1512    -  protein_bind   attB2: mutant version of attB; recombination site for the Gateway® BP reaction BP Clonase™
   1584..1602    -  promoter       SP6 promoter: promoter for bacteriophage SP6 RNA polymerase
   1628..1852    +  polyA_signal   bGH poly(A) signal: bovine growth hormone polyadenylation signal
   1856..1877    +  promoter       SV40 promoter (fragment): SV40 enhancer and early promoter
   1898..2326    +  rep_origin     f1 ori (sequence partly withheld): f1 bacteriophage origin of replication; arrow indicates direction of (+) strand synthesis
   2340..2669    +  promoter       SV40 promoter: SV40 enhancer and early promoter
   2736..3527    +  CDS            neo: KKA2_KLEPN - Also known as kan, nptII. Experimental evidence at protein level: Swiss-Prot protein existence level 1. Resistance to kanamycin, neomycin, paromomycin, ribostamycin, butirosin and gentamicin B. From Klebsiella pneumoniae.
   3551..3709    +  CDS            ble (fragment): BLE_KLEPN - Experimental evidence at protein level: Swiss-Prot protein existence level 1. Binding protein with a strong affinity to the bleomycin family of antibiotics. Binds to CL990; an antimitotic-antibiotic compound. From Klebsiella pneumoniae.
   3704..3825    +  polyA_signal   SV40 poly(A) signal: SV40 polyadenylation signal
   3898..3914    -  protein_bind   lac operator: The lac repressor binds to the lac operator to inhibit transcription in E. coli. This inhibition can be relieved by adding lactose or isopropyl-β-D-thiogalactopyranoside (IPTG). lac repressor encoded by lacI
   3922..3952    -  promoter       lac promoter: promoter for the E. coli lac operon
   3967..3988    -  protein_bind   CAP binding site: CAP binding activates transcription in the presence of cAMP. E. coli catabolite activator protein
   4001..4093    -  CDS            lacI (fragment): lac repressor; lacI; The lac repressor binds to the lac operator to inhibit transcription in E. coli. This inhibition can be relieved by adding lactose or isopropyl-β-D-thiogalactopyranoside (IPTG).
   4276..4864    -  rep_origin     ori: high-copy-number ColE1/pMB1/pBR322/pUC origin of replication
   5035..5895    -  CDS            AmpR: β-lactamase; bla; confers resistance to ampicillin, carbenicillin, and related antibiotics
   5896..6000    -  promoter       AmpR promoter: bla
   6059..6111    -  misc_feature   bom (fragment): basis of mobility region from pBR322
