[The description below was written by a language model from this plasmid's Addgene catalogue record and pLannotate feature annotations shown in this document.]
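Description:
pcDNA3.1 6A NLRP1 UPA-CARD-FLAG Y1445A is a mammalian expression plasmid built on the pcDNA3.1 LIC 6A backbone, a ligation-independent-cloning derivative of pcDNA3.1. It is propagated in E. coli as a high-copy plasmid through its ColE1/pUC-type origin and selected with ampicillin via the β-lactamase gene. An f1 origin is also present. For selection in mammalian cells, the backbone carries a neomycin phosphotransferase gene driven by the SV40 enhancer/early promoter and terminated by an SV40 polyadenylation signal, which would allow G418 selection of stable transfectants.

The payload is a fragment of human NLRP1 covering the UPA subdomain and the CARD, the C-terminal portion of this inflammasome sensor. It carries a Y1445A substitution, which the record describes as a dimer interface mutation, and a C-terminal FLAG tag for detection or immunoprecipitation. The FLAG tag is listed in the catalogue fields but is not separately annotated in the feature table. Transcription is driven by the CMV immediate early enhancer and promoter and terminated by the bovine growth hormone polyadenylation signal. T7 and SP6 promoters flank the insert and can serve for in vitro transcription or as sequencing primer sites. The table also lists several short matches: a truncated HIV-1 LTR fragment, an attB2 site, a partial ble sequence and lac-region remnants. These appear to be residual backbone or cloning-junction sequences rather than functional parts of the design.

The associated publication concerns filament formation in UPA-promoted CARD8 and NLRP1 inflammasomes, so the construct is presumably used to express this mutant in mammalian cells and test how the disrupted interface affects NLRP1 UPA-CARD assembly.
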