Addgene plasmid #163987: pcDNA3.1 6A NLRP1 UPA-CARD-FLAG Y1445A
Purpose: Mammalian expression vector encoding human NLRP1 UPA-CARD (dimer interface mutant) with a C-terminal FLAG tag
Depositing lab: Hao Wu. Depositing organization: Boston Children's Hospital. Publication: Mechanism of filament formation in UPA-promoted CARD8 and NLRP1 inflammasomes. Robert Hollingsworth L, David L, Li Y, Griswold AR, Ruan J, Sharif H, Fontana P, Orth-He EL, Fu TM, Bachovchin DA, Wu H. Nat Commun. 2021 Jan 8;12(1):189. doi: 10.1038/s41467-020-20320-y. PubMed 33420033.
Backbone
  Vector backbone: pcDNA3.1 LIC 6A
  Vector type: Mammalian Expression
Growth in bacteria
  Bacterial resistance: Ampicillin, 100 μg/mL
  Growth temperature: 37°C
  Growth strain: DH5alpha
  Copy number: High Copy
Gene/Insert
  Gene/Insert name: NLRP1 UPA-CARD
  Species: H. sapiens (human)
  Mutation: Y1445A
  Entrez Gene: NLRP1 (a.k.a. AIADK, CARD7, CIDED, CLR17.1, DEFCAP, DEFCAP-L/S, JRRP, MSPC, NAC, NALP1, PP1044, SLEV1, VAMAS1)
  Tag / fusion protein: FLAG (C terminal on insert)
  Cloning method: Ligation Independent Cloning
Terms and licenses: Academic/Nonprofit Terms; Industry Terms: Not Available to Industry
How to cite: pcDNA3.1 6A NLRP1 UPA-CARD-FLAG Y1445A was a gift from Hao Wu (Addgene plasmid # 163987 ; http://n2t.net/addgene:163987 ; RRID:Addgene_163987)
