>Addgene plasmid #163987 | pcDNA3.1 6A NLRP1 UPA-CARD-FLAG Y1445A | depositor partial sequence | sequence record 318206 | Insert sequence
ATGTCCCCCTTGGGAGTCCTCCTGAAAATGATCCATAATGCCCTGCGCTTCATTCCCGTCACCTCTGTGG
TGTTGCTTTACCACCGCGTCCATCCTGAGGAAGTCACCTTCCACCTCTACCTGATCCCAAGTGACTGCTC
CATTCGGAAGGCCATAGATGATCTAGAAATGAAATTCCAGTTTGTGCGAATCCACAAGCCACCCCCGCTG
ACCCCACTTTATATGGGCTGTCGTTACACTGTGTCTGGGTCTGGTTCAGGGATGCTGGAAATACTCCCCA
AGGAACTGGAGCTCTGCTATCGAAGCCCTGGAGAAGACCAGCTGTTCTCGGAGTTCTACGTTGGCCACTT
GGGATCAGGGATCAGGCTGCAAGTGAAAGACAAGAAAGATGAGACTCTGGTGTGGGAGGCCTTGGTGAAA
CCAGGAGATCTCATGCCTGCAACTACTCTGATCCCTCCAGCCCGCATAGCCGTACCTTCACCTCTGGATG
CCCCGCAGTTGCTGCACTTTGTGGACCAGTATCGAGAGCAGCTGATAGCCCGAGTGACATCGGTGGAGGT
TGTCTTGGACAAACTGCATGGACAGGTGCTGAGCCAGGAGCAGTACGAGAGGGTGCTGGCTGAGAACACG
AGGCCCAGCCAGATGCGGAAGCTGTTCAGCTTGAGCCAGTCCTGGGACCGGAAGTGCAAAGATGGACTCG
CCCAAGCCCTGAAGGAGACCCATCCTCACCTCATTATGGAACTCTGGGAGAAGGGCAGCAAAAAGGGACT
CCTGCCACTCAGCAGCGACCCAGCTTTCTTGTACAAAGTGGTTGATATCGACTACAAGGACGATGACGAC
AAGTAG
